>Addgene plasmid #193859 | pOPINB-HOIL-1 helix-RBR (233–510) | addgene full sequence | sequence record 379616 | Addgene NGS Result
AAACGGGTCTTGAGGGGTTTTTTGCTGAAAGGAGGAACTATATCCGGATTGGCGAATGGG
[124 nt withheld, positions 61-184]
C
[91 nt withheld, positions 186-276]
A
[49 nt withheld, positions 278-326]
CCTTTGACGTTGGAGTCCACGTTCTTT
[37 nt withheld, positions 354-390]
ACCCTATCTCGGTCTATTCTTTTGATTTATAAGGGATTTTGCCGATTTCGGCCTATTGGTTAAAAAATGA
GCTGATTTAACAAAAATTTAACGCGAATTTTAACAAAATATTAACGCTTACAATTTAGGTGGCACTTTTC
GGGGAAATGTGCGCGGAACCCCTATTTGTTTATTTTTCTAAATACATTCAAATATGTATCCGCTCATGAA
TTAATTCTTAGAAAAACTCATCGAGCATCAAATGAAACTGCAATTTATTCATATCAGGATTATCAATACC
ATATTTTTGAAAAAGCCGTTTCTGTAATGAAGGAGAAAACTCACCGAGGCAGTTCCATAGGATGGCAAGA
TCCTGGTATCGGTCTGCGATTCCGACTCGTCCAACATCAATACAACCTATTAATTTCCCCTCGTCAAAAA
TAAGGTTATCAAGTGAGAAATCACCATGAGTGACGACTGAATCCGGTGAGAATGGCAAAAGTTTATGCAT
TTCTTTCCAGACTTGTTCAACAGGCCAGCCATTACGCTCGTCATCAAAATCACTCGCATCAACCAAACCG
TTATTCATTCGTGATTGCGCCTGAGCGAGACGAAATACGCGATCGCTGTTAAAAGGACAATTACAAACAG
GAATCGAATGCAACCGGCGCAGGAACACTGCCAGCGCATCAACAATATTTTCACCTGAATCAGGATATTC
TTCTAATACCTGGAATGCTGTTTTCCCGGGGATCGCAGTGGTGAGTAACCATGCATCATCAGGAGTACGG
ATAAAATGCTTGATGGTCGGAAGAGGCATAAATTCCGTCAGCCAGTTTAGTCTGACCATCTCATCTGTAA
CATCATTGGCAACGCTACCTTTGCCATGTTTCAGAAACAACTCTGGCGCATCGGGCTTCCCATACAATCG
ATAGATTGTCGCACCTGATTGCCCGACATTATCGCGAGCCCATTTATACCCATATAAATCAGCATCCATG
TTGGAATTTAATCGCGGCCTAGAGCAAGACGTTTCCCGTTGAATATGGCTCATAACACCCCTTGTATTAC
TGTTTATGTAAGCAGACAGTTTTATTGTTCATGACCAAAATCCCTTAACGTGAGTTTTCGTTCCACTGAG
CGTCAGACCCCGTAGAAAAGATCAAAGGATCTTCTTGAGATCCTTTTTTTCTGCGCGTAATCTGCTGCTT
GCAAACAAAAAAACCACCGCTACCAGCGGTGGTTTGTTTGCCGGATCAAGAGCTACCAACTCTTTTTCCG
AAGGTAACTGGCTTCAGCAGAGCGCAGATACCAAATACTGTCCTTCTAGTGTAGCCGTAGTTAGGCCACC
ACTTCAAGAACTCTGTAGCACCGCCTACATACCTCGCTCTGCTAATCCTGTTACCAGTGGCTGCTGCCAG
TGGCGATAAGTCGTGTCTTACCGGGTTGGACTCAAGACGATAGTTACCGGATAAGGCGCAGCGGTCGGGC
TGAACGGGGGGTTCGTGCACACAGCCCAGCTTGGAGCGAACGACCTACACCGAACTGAGATACCTACAGC
GTGAGCTATGAGAAAGCGCCACGCTTCCCGAAGGGAGAAAGGCGGACAGGTATCCGGTAAGCGGCAGGGT
CGGAACAGGAGAGCGCACGAGGGAGCTTCCAGGGGGAAACGCCTGGTATCTTTATAGTCCTGTCGGGTTT
CGCCACCTCTGACTTGAGCGTCGATTTTTGTGATGCTCGTCAGGGGGGCGGAGCCTATGGAAAAACGCCA
GCAACGCGGCCTTTTTACGGTTCCTGGCCTTTTGCTGGCCTTTTGCTCACATGTTCTTTCCTGCGTTATC
CCCTGATTCTGTGGATAACCGTATTACCGCCTTTGAGTGAGCTGATACCGCTCGCCGCAGCCGAACGACC
GAGCGCAGCGAGTCAGTGAGCGAGGAAGCGGAAGAGCGCCTGATGCGGTATTTTCTCCTTACGCATCTGT
GCGGTATTTCACACCGCAATGGTGCACTCTCAGTACAATCTGCTCTGATGCCGCATAGTTAAGCCAGTAT
ACACTCCGCTATCGCTACGTGACTGGGTCATGGCTGCGCCCCGACACCCGCCAACACCCGCTGACGCGCC
CTGACGGGCTTGTCTGCTCCCGGCATCCGCTTACAGACAAGCTGTGACCGTCTCCGGGAGCTGCATGTGT
CAGAGGTTTTCACCGTCATCACCGAAACGCGCGAGGCAGCTGCGGTAAAGCTCATCAGCGTGGTCGTGAA
GCGATTCACAGATGTCTGCCTGTTCATCCGCGTCCAGCTCGTTGAGTTTCTCCAGAAGCGTTAATGTCTG
GCTTCTGATAAAGCGGGCCATGTTAAGGGCGGTTTTTTCCTGTTTGGTCACTGATGCCTCCGTGTAAGGG
GGATTTCTGTTCATGGGGGTAATGATACCGATGAAACGAGAGAGGATGCTCACGATACGGGTTACTGATG
ATGAACATGCCCGGTTACTGGAACGTTGTGAGGGTAAACAACTGGCGGTATGGATGCGGCGGGACCAGAG
AAAAATCACTCAGGGTCAATGCCAGCGCTTCGTTAATACAGATGTAGGTGTTCCACAGGGTAGCCAGCAG
CATCCTGCGATGCAGATCCGGAACATAATGGTGCAGGGCGCTGACTTCCGCGTTTCCAGACTTTACGAAA
CACGGAAACCGAAGACCATTCATGTTGTTGCTCAGGTCGCAGACGTTTTGCAGCAGCAGTCGCTTCACGT
TCGCTCGCGTATCGGTGATTCATTCTGCTAACCAGTAAGGCAACCCCGCCAGCCTAGCCGGGTCCTCAAC
GACAGGAGCACGATCATGCGCACCCGTGGGGCCGCCATGCCGGCGATAATGGCCTGCTTCTCGCCGAAAC
GTTTGGTGGCGGGACCAGTGACGAAGGCTTGAGCGAGGGCGTGCAAGATTCCGAATACCGCAAGCGACAG
GCCGATCATCGTCGCGCTCCAGCGAAAGCGGTCCTCGCCGAAAATGACCCAGAGCGCTGCCGGCACCTGT
CCTACGAGTTGCATGATAAAGAAGACAGTCATAAGTGCGGCGACGATAGTCATGCCCCGCGCCCACCGGA
AGGAGCTGACTGGGTTGAAGGCTCTCAAGGGCATCGGTCGAGATCCCGGTGCCTAATGAGTGAGCTAACT
TACATTAATTGCGTTGCGCTCACTGCCCGCTTTCCAGTCGGGAAACCTGTCGTGCCAGCTGCATTAATGA
ATCGGCCAACGCGCGGGGAGAGGCGGTTTGCGTATTGGGCGCCAGGGTGGTTTTTCTTTTCACCAGTGAG
ACGGGCAACAGCTGATTGCCCTTCACCGCCTGGCCCTGAGAGAGTTGCAGCAAGCGGTCCACGCTGGTTT
GCCCCAGCAGGCGAAAATCCTGTTTGATGGTGGTTAACGGCGGGATATAACATGAGCTGTCTTCGGTATC
GTCGTATCCCACTACCGAGATATCCGCACCAACGCGCAGCCCGGACTCGGTAATGGCGCGCATTGCGCCC
AGCGCCATCTGATCGTTGGCAACCAGCATCGCAGTGGGAACGATGCCCTCATTCAGCATTTGCATGGTTT
GTTGAAAACCGGACATGGCACTCCAGTCGCCTTCCCGTTCCGCTATCGGCTGAATTTGATTGCGAGTGAG
ATATTTATGCCAGCCAGCCAGACGCAGACGCGCCGAGACAGAACTTAATGGGCCCGCTAACAGCGCGATT
TGCTGGTGACCCAATGCGACCAGATGCTCCACGCCCAGTCGCGTACCGTCTTCATGGGAGAAAATAATAC
TGTTGATGGGTGTCTGGTCAGAGACATCAAGAAATAACGCCGGAACATTAGTGCAGGCAGCTTCCACAGC
AATGGCATCCTGGTCATCCAGCGGATAGTTAATGATCAGCCCACTGACGCGTTGCGCGAGAAGATTGTGC
ACCGCCGCTTTACAGGCTTCGACGCCGCTTCGTTCTACCATCGACACCACCACGCTGGCACCCAGTTGAT
CGGCGCGAGATTTAATCGCCGCGACAATTTGCGACGGCGCGTGCAGGGCCAGACTGGAGGTGGCAACGCC
AATCAGCAACGACTGTTTGCCCGCCAGTTGTTGTGCCACGCGGTTGGGAATGTAATTCAGCTCCGCCATC
GCCGCTTCCACTTTTTCCCGCGTTTTCGCAGAAACGTGGCTGGCCTGGTTCACCACGCGGGAAACGGTCT
GATAAGAGACACCGGCATACTCTGCGACATCGTATAACGTTACTGGTTTCACATTCACCACCCTGAATTG
ACTCTCTTCCGGGCGCTATCATGCCATACCGCGAAAGGTTTTGCGCCATTCGATGGTGTCCGGGATCTCG
ACGCTCTCCCTTATGCGACTCCTGCATTAGGAAGCAGCCCAGTAGTAGGTTGAGGCCGTTGAGCACCGCC
GCCGCAAGGAATGGTGCATGCAAGGAGATGGCGCCCAACAGTCCCCCGGCCACGGGGCCTGCCACCATAC
CCACGCCGAAACAAGCGCTCATGAGCCCGAAGTGGCGAGCCCGATCTTCCCCATCGGTGATGTCGGCGAT
ATAGGCGCCAGCAACCGCACCTGTGGCGCCGGTGATGCCGGCCACGATGCGTCCGGCGTAGAGGATCGAG
ATCTCGATCCCGCGAAATTAATACGACTCACTATAGGGGAATTGTGAGCGGATAACAATTCCCCTCTAGA
AATAATTTTGTTTAACTTTAAGAAGGAGATATACCATGGGCAGCAGCCATCATCATCATCATCACAGCAG
CGGTCTGGAAGTTCTGTTTCAGGGCCCGGATGAGGAAGAGCGTGCTCGCTTGGCTGGAGAAGAAGAGGCA
TTACGTCAATATCAACAGCGCAAACAACAACAGCAAGAGGGCAACTACTTACAACATGTTCAGCTGGACC
AGCGTAGTTTAGTCCTTAATACCGAACCCGCAGAATGCCCGGTTTGTTATTCAGTACTGGCACCTGGCGA
AGCAGTGGTGCTGCGTGAATGCCTGCATACGTTCTGCCGCGAGTGTTTACAAGGAACCATCCGCAATTCA
CAAGAGGCTGAGGTAAGTTGCCCGTTCATCGATAATACGTACAGTTGTTCAGGAAAATTGCTTGAGCGTG
AGATTAAGGCCCTGCTGACGCCTGAGGACTACCAGCGCTTCCTGGATTTGGGTATTAGTATCGCTGAGAA
CCGTTCGGCTTTCTCGTACCATTGTAAAACCCCGGACTGCAAAGGGTGGTGCTTTTTTGAGGACGATGTT
AATGAATTTACTTGCCCAGTATGCTTCCATGTTAATTGTCTGTTGTGCAAAGCTATTCATGAACAAATGA
ACTGCAAAGAATATCAAGAAGATTTGGCACTTCGCGCCCAGAACGACGTAGCGGCTCGCCAGACCACTGA
AATGTTGAAAGTTATGTTACAACAGGGGGAGGCGATGCGTTGCCCCCAGTGCCAGATCGTAGTACAAAAA
AAGGACGGCTGCGATTGGATCCGTTGCACTGTTTGCCATACGGAAATCTGCTGGGTAACGAAGGGGCCCC
GTTGGGGTCCAGGAGGACCTGGGGATACATCAGGTGGATGCCGTTGTCGTGTTAACGGCATCCCATGCCA
TCCCTCATGCCAGAACTGCCACTAAAGCTTTCTAGACCATTTAAACACCACCACCACCACCACTGAGATC
CGGCTGCTAACAAAGCCCGAAAGGAAGCTGAGTTGGCTGCTGCCACCGCTGAGCAATAACTAGCATAACC
CCTTGGGGCCTCT
Features (pLannotate 1.2.2; 20 found; start..end, strand, type, name):
     61..489     +  rep_origin     f1 ori (sequence partly withheld): f1 bacteriophage origin of replication; arrow indicates direction of (+) strand synthesis
    542..599     +  promoter       AmpR promoter (fragment): bla
    608..1423    -  CDS            KanR: aminoglycoside phosphotransferase; aph(3')-Ia; confers resistance to kanamycin in bacteria or G418 (Geneticin®) in eukaryotes
   1545..2133    +  rep_origin     ori: high-copy-number ColE1/pMB1/pBR322/pUC origin of replication
   2319..2458    -  misc_feature   bom: basis of mobility region from pBR322
   2560..2751    -  CDS            rop: Rop protein, which maintains plasmids at low copy number; rop
   2768..3148    +  CDS            YPB1_ECOLX: Protein predicted: Swiss-Prot protein existence level 4. From Escherichia coli.
   3220..3511    -  CDS            TcR (fragment): tetracycline efflux protein; tet; confers resistance to tetracycline
   3526..3547    -  protein_bind   CAP binding site: CAP binding activates transcription in the presence of cAMP. E. coli catabolite activator protein
   3560..4642    -  CDS            lacI: lac repressor; lacI; The lac repressor binds to the lac operator to inhibit transcription in E. coli. This inhibition can be relieved by adding lactose or isopropyl-β-D-thiogalactopyranoside (IPTG).
   4643..4720    -  promoter       lacI promoter: lacI
   4728..5007    -  CDS            TcR (fragment): tetracycline efflux protein; tet; confers resistance to tetracycline
   5029..5047    +  promoter       T7 promoter: promoter for bacteriophage T7 RNA polymerase
   5048..5072    +  protein_bind   lac operator: The lac repressor binds to the lac operator to inhibit transcription in E. coli. This inhibition can be relieved by adding lactose or isopropyl-β-D-thiogalactopyranoside (IPTG). lac repressor encoded by lacI
   5087..5109    +  RBS            RBS: efficient ribosome binding site from bacteriophage T7 gene 10 (Olins and Rangwala, 1989)
   5128..5144    +  CDS            capTEV™ (fragment): composite tag for in vivo biotinylation, TEV protease cleavage, and 6xHis tagging
   5176..6012    +  CDS            RBCK1 (fragment): HOIL1_HUMAN - Also known as C20orf18, RNF54, UBCE7IP3, XAP3, XAP4. Experimental evidence at protein level: Swiss-Prot protein existence level 1. E3 ubiquitin-protein ligase, which accepts ubiquitin from specific E2 ubiquitin-conjugating enzymes, such as UBE2L3/UBCM4, and then transfers it to substrates. Functions as an E3 ligase for oxidized IREB2 and both heme and oxygen are necessary for IREB2 ubiquitination. Promotes ubiquitination of TAB2 and IRF3 and their degradation by the proteasome. Component of the LUBAC complex which conjugates linear ('Met-1'-linked) polyubiquitin chains to substra
   6036..6053    +  CDS            9xHis (fragment): 9xHis affinity tag
   6063..6112    +  CDS            SET1 (fragment): solubility-enhancement tag derived from T7 phage gene 10B
   6120..24      +  terminator     T7 terminator (across the origin): transcription terminator for bacteriophage T7 RNA polymerase
