[The description below was written by a language model from this plasmid's Addgene catalogue record and pLannotate feature annotations shown in this document.]
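Description:
pOPINB-HOIL-1 helix-RBR (233–510) is a bacterial expression plasmid of about 6.1 kb built on the pOPINB backbone. It produces a truncated form of the human E3 ubiquitin ligase HOIL-1 (RBCK1) in E. coli. The plasmid is selected with kanamycin through an aph(3')-Ia KanR gene. It replicates from a ColE1/pMB1-type origin that is accompanied by the pBR322 bom region and the rop gene, which normally moderates copy number; the catalogue lists copy number as unknown. An f1 phage origin is also present. Short tetracycline-resistance fragments flanking the lacI region appear to be non-functional backbone remnants.

The insert encodes residues 233–510 of HOIL-1, codon-optimised for E. coli and introduced by ligation-independent cloning. This region covers a helix and the RING-between-RING (RBR) catalytic module. Expression is driven by a T7 promoter followed by a lac operator and the T7 gene 10 ribosome binding site, and it ends at a T7 terminator. The plasmid-borne lacI gene represses the cassette until IPTG is added, in a host that supplies T7 RNA polymerase. The backbone adds an N-terminal 6xHis tag followed by a 3C protease cleavage site, so the protein can be purified by metal affinity and the tag then removed. The small "capTEV" fragment annotated just upstream of the insert most likely corresponds to this His tag. The feature table also shows a His-tag fragment and a SET1 fragment downstream of the coding sequence; the catalogue describes no C-terminal tag, and the record does not show whether these are translated. According to the depositor, the construct is suited to in vitro activity assays and crystallisation of the HOIL-1 helix-RBR fragment.
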