Addgene plasmid #193859: pOPINB-HOIL-1 helix-RBR (233–510)
Purpose: Expression of human His-tagged HOIL-1 (RBCK1) helix-RBR (aa 233–510) codon optimized for E. coli
Depositing lab: Bernhard Lechtenberg. Depositing organization: Walter and Eliza Hall Institute of Medical Research. Publication: The unifying catalytic mechanism of the RING-between-RING E3 ubiquitin ligase family. Wang XS, Cotton TR, Trevelyan SJ, Richardson LW, Lee WT, Silke J, Lechtenberg BC. Nat Commun. 2023 Jan 11;14(1):168. doi: 10.1038/s41467-023-35871-z. PubMed 36631489.
Backbone
  Vector backbone: pOPINB
  Backbone size w/o insert (bp): 5642
  Total vector size (bp): 6147
  Vector type: Bacterial Expression
Growth in bacteria
  Bacterial resistance: Kanamycin, 50 μg/mL
  Growth temperature: 37°C
  Growth strain: DH5alpha
  Copy number: Unknown
Gene/Insert
  Gene/Insert name: HOIL-1 (alt names: Heme-oxidized IRP2 ubiquitin ligase 1; RBCK1 C20orf18, HOIL-1, HOIL1, PBMEI, PGBM1, RBCK2, RNF54, UBCE7IP3, XAP3, XAP4, ZRANB4; RanBP-type and C3HC4-type zinc finger-containing protein 1)
  Species: H. sapiens (human)
  Mutation: Residues 233–510, codon optimised for expression in E. coli
  GenBank ID: NM_031229
  Entrez Gene: RBCK1 (a.k.a. C20orf18, HOIL-1, HOIL1, PBMEI, PGBM1, RBCK2, RNF54, UBCE7IP3, XAP3, XAP4, ZRANB4)
  Promoter: T7
  Tag / fusion protein: 6x-His tag (N terminal on backbone); 3C protease cleavage site (N terminal on backbone)
  Cloning method: Ligation Independent Cloning
  Sequencing primers: 5′ T7; 3′ T7 terminal
Terms and licenses: Academic/Nonprofit Terms; Industry Terms: Not Available to Industry
Depositor comments: Helix-RBR construct suitable for in vitro activity assays and crystallisation
How to cite: pOPINB-HOIL-1 helix-RBR (233–510) was a gift from Bernhard Lechtenberg (Addgene plasmid # 193859 ; http://n2t.net/addgene:193859 ; RRID:Addgene_193859)
